Addgene plasmid #26862: pcasper4 p [8-Gr66a+]
Depositing lab: Craig Montell. Depositing organization: Johns Hopkins University and School of Medicine. Publication: A taste receptor required for the caffeine response in vivo. Moon SJ, Koettgen M, Jiao Y, Xu H, Montell C. Curr Biol. 2006 Sep 19. 16(18):1812-7. 10.1016/j.cub.2006.07.024 PubMed 16979558.
Backbone
  Vector backbone: pCaSper4
  Backbone size w/o insert (bp): 7855
  Vector type: Insect Expression
Growth in bacteria
  Bacterial resistance: Ampicillin, 100 μg/mL
  Growth temperature: 37°C
  Growth strain: DH5alpha
  Copy number: High Copy
Gene/Insert
  Gene/Insert name: Gr66 gustatory receptor (alt name: Gr66a)
  Species: D. melanogaster (fly)
  Insert size (bp): 8000
  Mutation: Contains Gr66a and neighboring genes CG7066 and CG7188
  Entrez Gene: Gr66a (a.k.a. CG7189, Dmel\CG7189, Gr66A, GR66A, Gr66C1, GR66C1)
  Cloning method: Restriction Enzyme; 5′ cloning site KpnI (unknown if destroyed); 3′ cloning site XbaI (unknown if destroyed)
  Sequencing primers: 5′ n/a
Terms and licenses: Academic/Nonprofit Terms; Industry Terms: Not Available to Industry
How to cite: pcasper4 p [8-Gr66a+] was a gift from Craig Montell (Addgene plasmid # 26862 ; http://n2t.net/addgene:26862 ; RRID:Addgene_26862)
