[The description below was written by a language model from this plasmid's Addgene catalogue record.]
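Description:
pcasper4 p [8-Gr66a+] is a Drosophila transformation construct built on the pCaSpeR4 backbone (about 7.9 kb without insert), catalogued as an insect expression vector. pCaSpeR4 is a standard P-element germline transformation vector: P-element terminal repeats flank the cloning region and a mini-white eye-colour marker, so that when transposase is supplied the flanked segment integrates into the fly genome and transformants can be recognised by restored eye pigmentation. No feature table accompanies this record, so these backbone elements are inferred from the general properties of the vector rather than from annotation. In bacteria the plasmid is maintained at high copy number under ampicillin selection.

The payload is a roughly 8 kb fragment of D. melanogaster genomic DNA inserted between the KpnI and XbaI sites. It carries the gustatory receptor gene Gr66a together with its neighbouring genes CG7066 and CG7188. pCaSpeR4 itself provides no promoter for the insert, and the record names no heterologous promoter, tags or reporters. Expression therefore presumably depends on the native regulatory sequences within the genomic fragment, though the record does not say so explicitly.

The "+" in the name and the inclusion of flanking genes are consistent with a wild-type genomic rescue transgene, used to restore gene function in flies carrying a mutation or deletion of this region. The associated publication concerns a taste receptor required for the caffeine response in vivo, which suggests the construct was used to test whether Gr66a, as opposed to the adjacent genes, accounts for a caffeine-sensing defect. The record does not detail the specific experimental design.
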