>Addgene plasmid #26862 | pcasper4 p [8-Gr66a+] | addgene partial sequence | sequence record 33111 | 26862 with dGr66-F (5' AGCGAGTTGAACGTCTGTATAGCC 3')
ACTGAATCAGGATGATCAGGTAGCTAGTGATCCCGCCACTCACACCATACAATGTTTCCATGTCCAGGGT
AAAGAAGCCGCAAGCCGAAAAGTCCACCGAGTGGTTGAGCAATTTTAGCGATAGGTGGTTAACAATTTCG
TAGAGAAGATTATCATCGGCCACCACGCCACATTTGTGCAGACTGATTCCTGTGCGCTTGGAGGCCTGCG
ACGTTTTCCAACTCAGGTAGATGAGGTACACGCATTTTCCAGACGTATAACTTAGAACTATAACAGTGAT
GAAGGGATTCTTGGCGGAACGGAAAAGCGATGGTATCGATTGGTACTGTGTAGCGCAGTAGAGGAAATAA
AGTTGAGCAGTGAAAATCAGAAAACCATAGGCCATTAGAGATAGAATGGGATAGCTCCACAGCTCGTTCA
AAGCTTTTCCGATTTCACAGATCTCGTCGTGCACCTGGCACAGGTTGTTTAGTTTCTCCTCTACCTTAGC
GGCATTTCCCAGCTCGCTTTCATGGACCATGTTAGTGGCCAGGGGAGGCGGTGGAGGCTTCCTGCTGGCC
GCATCAATTGCTTCACCAAAGGAGTTCATGGAGTGGGCCACTGGTGCTACTTTGTTTTTCCCCGAACCAG
ACACTGAACTCTTGCCAATGGAACCTATGTCCATACCTCCTAGTTCCTTGTACAGATACTCCAGGTTGCT
GTCATACTGAGGCGGCTGGGAGCTGTCCAGAGGAGGCGGAACCTCTTGATTGCCTCGCAGCCACAGCTTA
TGCTTCTCGTGCGTGTCCACCAGTT
