>Addgene plasmid #26862 | pcasper4 p [8-Gr66a+] | addgene partial sequence | sequence record 33112 | 26862 with miniwhite-R (AAGAGATAGCGGACGCAGCG)
GAGAAGGAGGCAACAGCGCTGACTTTGAGTGGAATGTCATTTTGAGTGAGAGGTAATCGAAAGAACCTGG
TACATCAAATACCCTTGGATCGAAGTAAATTTAAAACTGATCAGATAAGTTCAATGATATCCAGTGCAGT
AAAAAAAAAAAATGTTTTTTTTATCTACTTTCCGCAAAAATGGGTTTTATTAACTTACATACATACTAGA
ATTCGGTACCAAATCAAAAGATATCGAGCGACTACCACAAACGGCTAAAATGGTATGGGCACAACCATAC
CCCTCAAGAGTATAGGTTAATTTGTAGACTCGATTACTGGTAGTGGCAATTGTCTGATTAGACCTGAATA
CCTTGCGGAATGCATTGCGTAGCCAGTCTTGAAGTACAATACGATGGATGCGTTGGGGATTGATTACGGT
GAGATCAGCCTCTAAATAAATAAACCCTTGGTCGATCCGAGTCGGTCGGATATCAAATGGAAACTTTAGT
TTCATGTGCAGATCAAATTCATCGGGCAAATTTAGCTTGACGCGATCCAAGTAACTTCCTAAAAGATACG
TGTACATATATTTTTAGGTACATAATGTACATACATAACGATGAATTTACGAAAGTACAACATTTCTTGC
AAAAATGATAAAACAAAATAAAGCAGGAGATATCAATTGTAATTGTATAGCGTTGGATTATCTCGACTTA
CATTTGTATTACTTCCGTCAATTTACACTTTTATTAAAAATAATATTGAATGCATTAGAAAATCGACCAG
ACAATGTCT
