>Addgene plasmid #26862 | pcasper4 p [8-Gr66a+] | addgene partial sequence | sequence record 33113 | 26862 with dsRed1-N
GATATCGAGCGACTACCACAAACGGCTAAAATGGTATGGGCACAACCATACCCCTCAAGAGTATAGGTTA
ATTTGTAGACTCGATTACTGGTAGTGGCAATTGTCTGATTAGACCTGAATACCTTGCGGAATGCATTGCG
TAGCCAGTCTTGAAGTACAATACGATGGATGCGTTGGGGATTGATTACGGTGAGATCAGCCTCTAAATAA
ATAAACCCTTGGTCGATCCGAGTCGGTCGGATATCAAATGGAAACTTTAGTTTCATGTGCAGATCAAATT
CATCGGGCAAATTTAGCTTGACGCGATCCAAGTAACTTCCTAAAAGATACGTGTACATATATTTTTAGGT
ACATAATGTACATACATAACGATGAATTTACGAAAGTACAACATTTCTTGCAAAAATGATAAAACAAAAT
AAAGCAAGAGATATCAATTGTAATTGTATAGCGTTGGATTATCTCGACTTACATTTGTATTACTTCCGTC
AATTTACACTTTTATTAAAAATAATATTGAATGCATTAGAAAATCGACCAGACAATGTCTTGTAACTAAC
ATTATTCTATTTATTTGTTTTGTTTTTATATAGAAATATATGTAGAATATATGTAGAATATATGTAGATA
TTTAAAATTAAATAACTTACCTCCAAGACTGAGTCCGTCGAATACCTGGCGAAAGGTTTTGTCTACCCGC
TTAAGTTCGTCAACTACATAGTTTTGAATTTCCTCGGCTTCCTTGGTATATACGGCCCTTTCATTGTCAG
AGATTGACAATTTCTCAAGAATTCTTTGAAAATGATTAGCGGTACTCATTTTTTCACAGAAGCCTAACGT
TGAACTTCCAAATCAAAACTTTTAGGAACGAATGAGGCCGCATTTGCTGCGGTTCTTGATTTT
